Addgene plasmid #136353: pLenti_TetOn_Hu_HEC1(WT)
Purpose: Lentiviral inducible expression (TetOn) of human HEC1
Depositing lab: Guillermo de Cárcer. Depositing organization: Instituto de Investigaciones Biomedicas Alberto Sols.
Backbone
  Vector backbone: pLenti-CMVtight-Hygro-DEST
  Vector type: Mammalian Expression, Lentiviral
  Selectable markers: Hygromycin
Growth in bacteria
  Bacterial resistance: Ampicillin, 100 μg/mL
  Growth temperature: 37°C
  Growth strain: NEB Stable
  Copy number: Unknown
Gene/Insert
  Gene/Insert name: HEC1 (alt name: NDC80)
  Species: H. sapiens (human)
  Entrez Gene: NDC80 (a.k.a. HEC, HEC1, HsHec1, KNTC2, TID3, hsNDC80)
  Cloning method: Gateway Cloning
Terms and licenses: Academic/Nonprofit Terms; Industry Terms: Not Available to Industry
How to cite: pLenti_TetOn_Hu_HEC1(WT) was a gift from Guillermo de Cárcer (Addgene plasmid # 136353 ; http://n2t.net/addgene:136353 ; RRID:Addgene_136353)
