[The description below was written by a language model from this plasmid's Addgene catalogue record and pLannotate feature annotations shown in this document.]
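Description:
pLenti_TetOn_Hu_HEC1(WT) is a lentiviral, tetracycline-inducible mammalian expression plasmid built on the pLenti-CMVtight-Hygro-DEST backbone, carrying wild-type human HEC1 (NDC80), a component of the kinetochore-associated NDC80 complex needed for chromosome segregation and spindle checkpoint function. The full sequence is about 10.4 kb. In bacteria it is maintained through a high-copy ColE1/pUC-type origin and selected with ampicillin via β-lactamase. An f1 origin, an SV40 origin and assorted lac, T3 and T7 remnants from the cloning backbone are also annotated.

The viral portion has a third-generation-style layout. An RSV promoter drives a truncated HIV-1 5' LTR, followed by the Ψ packaging signal with a gag fragment, the RRE for Rev-dependent export of genomic RNA, and the cPPT/CTS. A second truncated LTR and an SV40 polyadenylation signal lie downstream. Within this frame, the tight TRE promoter (seven tet operators fused to a minimal CMV promoter) sits upstream of the NDC80 coding sequence. The coding sequence is flanked by attB1 and attB2 sites, consistent with insertion by Gateway recombination, and no epitope tag or reporter is annotated on it. A WPRE follows the insert to enhance transcript expression. A separate mouse PGK promoter drives the hygromycin resistance gene, allowing selection of transduced cells.

The plasmid does not carry an annotated tet transactivator, so induction presumably depends on an rtTA supplied separately in the target cells. The stated use is lentiviral delivery and inducible (TetOn) expression of human HEC1 in mammalian cells.
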