Features (pLannotate 1.2.2; 31 found; start..end, strand, type, name):
    311..337     +  misc_feature   MCS (fragment): pUC18/19 multiple cloning site
    384..408     +  protein_bind   attB1: mutant version of attB; recombination site for the Gateway® BP reaction BP Clonase™
    429..2354    +  CDS            NDC80: NDC80_HUMAN - Also known as HEC, HEC1, KNTC2. Experimental evidence at protein level: Swiss-Prot protein existence level 1. Acts as a component of the essential kinetochore-associated NDC80 complex, which is required for chromosome segregation and spindle checkpoint activity (PubMed:9315664, PubMed:12351790, PubMed:14654001, PubMed:14699129, PubMed:15062103, PubMed:15235793, PubMed:15239953, PubMed:15548592, PubMed:16732327). Required for kinetochore integrity and the organization of stable microtubule binding sites in the outer plate of the kinetochore (PubMed:15548592). The NDC80 complex syn
   2371..2395    -  protein_bind   attB2: mutant version of attB; recombination site for the Gateway® BP reaction BP Clonase™
   2426..3014    +  misc_feature   WPRE: woodchuck hepatitis virus posttranscriptional regulatory element
   3070..3569    +  promoter       PGK promoter: mouse phosphoglycerate kinase 1 promoter
   3587..4612    +  CDS            HygR: aminoglycoside phosphotransferase from E. coli; aph(4)-Ia; confers resistance to hygromycin
   4630..4908    +  CDS            yokD (fragment): YOKD_BACSU - Experimental evidence at protein level: Swiss-Prot protein existence level 1. May contribute to antibiotic resistance. From Bacillus subtilis (strain 168).
   4916..5053    +  CDS            nef (fragment): NEF_HV1LA - Experimental evidence at protein level: Swiss-Prot protein existence level 1. Extracellular Nef protein targets CD4(+) T-lymphocytes for apoptosis by interacting with CXCR4 surface receptors. From Human immunodeficiency virus type 1 group M subtype B (isolate Lai) (HIV-1).
   5039..5219    +  LTR            5' LTR (truncated): truncated 5' long terminal repeat (LTR) from HIV-1
   5291..5412    +  polyA_signal   SV40 poly(A) signal: SV40 polyadenylation signal
   5452..5587    +  rep_origin     SV40 ori: SV40 origin of replication
   5608..5626    -  promoter       T7 promoter: promoter for bacteriophage T7 RNA polymerase
   5634..5789    +  CDS            lacZα (fragment): LacZα fragment of β-galactosidase; lacZ fragment
   5794..6222    +  rep_origin     f1 ori (sequence partly withheld): f1 bacteriophage origin of replication; arrow indicates direction of (+) strand synthesis
   6275..6379    +  promoter       AmpR promoter: bla
   6380..7240    +  CDS            AmpR: β-lactamase; bla; confers resistance to ampicillin, carbenicillin, and related antibiotics
   7411..7999    +  rep_origin     ori: high-copy-number ColE1/pMB1/pBR322/pUC origin of replication
   8182..8274    +  CDS            lacI (fragment): lac repressor; lacI; The lac repressor binds to the lac operator to inhibit transcription in E. coli. This inhibition can be relieved by adding lactose or isopropyl-β-D-thiogalactopyranoside (IPTG).
   8287..8308    +  protein_bind   CAP binding site: CAP binding activates transcription in the presence of cAMP. E. coli catabolite activator protein
   8323..8353    +  promoter       lac promoter: promoter for the E. coli lac operon
   8361..8377    +  protein_bind   lac operator: The lac repressor binds to the lac operator to inhibit transcription in E. coli. This inhibition can be relieved by adding lactose or isopropyl-β-D-thiogalactopyranoside (IPTG). lac repressor encoded by lacI
   8422..8440    +  promoter       T3 promoter: promoter for bacteriophage T3 RNA polymerase
   8468..8694    +  promoter       RSV promoter: Rous sarcoma virus enhancer/promoter
   8695..8875    +  LTR            5' LTR (truncated): truncated 5' long terminal repeat (LTR) from HIV-1
   8922..9047    +  misc_feature   HIV-1 Ψ: packaging signal of human immunodeficiency virus type 1
   9031..9394    +  CDS            HIV-1 gag (fragment): gag protein from human immunodeficiency virus 1; gag
   9540..9773    +  misc_feature   RRE: The Rev response element (RRE) of HIV-1 allows for Rev-dependent mRNA export from the nucleus to the cytoplasm.
  10150..10250   +  CDS            Rev (fragment): human immunodeficiency virus 1 (HIV-1) Rev protein; rev; enhances nuclear export of unspliced and incompletely spliced viral mRNAs
  10269..10386   +  misc_feature   cPPT/CTS: central polypurine tract and central termination sequence of HIV-1
  10408..306     +  promoter       tight TRE promoter (across the origin): Tet-responsive promoter PTight, consisting of seven tet operator sequences followed by the minimal CMV promoter
>Addgene plasmid #136353 | pLenti_TetOn_Hu_HEC1(WT) | addgene full sequence | sequence record 270810 | Addgene NGS Result
CCCTATCAGTGATAGAGAACGTATGTCGAGTTTACTCCCTATCAGTGATAGAGAACGATGTCGAGTTTAC
TCCCTATCAGTGATAGAGAACGTATGTCGAGTTTACTCCCTATCAGTGATAGAGAACGTATGTCGAGTTT
ACTCCCTATCAGTGATAGAGAACGTATGTCGAGTTTATCCCTATCAGTGATAGAGAACGTATGTCGAGTT
TACTCCCTATCAGTGATAGAGAACGTATGTCGAGGTAGGCGTGTACGGTGGGAGGCCTATATAAGCAGAG
CTCGTTTAGTGAACCGTCAGATCGCCTGGAGAATTCGAGCTCGGTACCCGGGGATCCACCGGTTCGTCGA
CTAGTCCAGTGTGGTGGAATTCTGCAGATATCAACAAGTTTGTACAAAAAAGCAGGCTCCGCGGCCGCCC
CCTTCACCATGAAGCGCAGTTCAGTTTCCAGCGGTGGTGCTGGCCGCCTCTCCATGCAGGAGTTAAGATC
CCAGGATGTAAATAAACAAGGCCTCTATACCCCTCAAACCAAAGAGAAACCAACCTTTGGAAAGTTGAGT
ATAAACAAACCGACATCTGAAAGAAAAGTCTCGCTATTTGGCAAAAGAACTAGTGGACATGGATCCCGGA
ATAGTCAACTTGGTATATTTTCCAGTTCTGAGAAAATCAAGGACCCGAGACCACTTAATGACAAAGCATT
CATTCAGCAGTGTATTCGACAACTCTGTGAGTTTCTTACAGAAAATGGTTATGCACATAATGTGTCCATG
AAATCTCTACAAGCTCCCTCTGTTAAAGACTTCCTGAAGATCTTCACATTTCTTTATGGCTTCCTGTGCC
CCTCATACGAACTTCCTGACACAAAGTTTGAAGAAGAGGTTCCAAGAATCTTTAAAGACCTTGGGTATCC
TTTTGCACTATCCAAAAGCTCCATGTACACAGTGGGGGCTCCTCATACATGGCCTCACATTGTGGCAGCC
TTAGTTTGGCTAATAGACTGCATCAAGATACATACTGCCATGAAAGAAAGCTCACCTTTATTTGATGATG
GGCAGCCTTGGGGAGAAGAAACTGAAGATGGAATTATGCATAATAAGTTGTTTTTGGACTACACCATAAA
ATGCTATGAGAGTTTTATGAGTGGTGCCGACAGCTTTGATGAGATGAATGCAGAGCTGCAGTCAAAACTG
AAGGATTTATTTAATGTGGATGCTTTTAAGCTGGAATCATTAGAAGCAAAAAACAGAGCATTGAATGAAC
AGATTGCAAGATTGGAACAAGAAAGAGAAAAAGAACCGAATCGTCTAGAGTCGTTGAGAAAACTGAAGGC
TTCCTTACAAGGAGATGTTCAAAAGTATCAGGCATACATGAGCAATTTGGAGTCTCATTCAGCCATTCTT
GACCAGAAATTAAATGGTCTCAATGAGGAAATTGCTAGAGTAGAACTAGAATGTGAAACAATAAAACAGG
AGAACACTCGACTACAGAATATCATTGACAACCAGAAGTACTCAGTTGCAGACATTGAGCGAATAAATCA
TGAAAGAAATGAATTGCAGCAGACTATTAATAAATTAACCAAGGACCTGGAAGCTGAACAACAGAAGTTG
TGGAATGAGGAGTTAAAATATGCCAGAGGCAAAGAAGCGATTGAAACACAATTAGCAGAGTATCACAAAT
TGGCTAGAAAATTAAAACTTATTCCTAAAGGTGCTGAGAATTCCAAAGGTTATGACTTTGAAATTAAGTT
TAATCCCGAGGCTGGTGCCAACTGCCTTGTCAAATACAGGGCTCAAGTTTATGTACCTCTTAAGGAACTC
CTGAATGAAACTGAAGAAGAAATTAATAAAGCCCTAAATAAAAAAATGGGTTTGGAGGATACTTTAGAAC
AATTGAATGCAATGATAACAGAAAGCAAGAGAAGTGTGAGAACTCTGAAAGAAGAAGTTCAAAAGCTGGA
TGATCTTTACCAACAAAAAATTAAGGAAGCAGAGGAAGAGGATGAAAAATGTGCCAGTGAGCTTGAGTCC
TTGGAGAAACACAAGCACCTGCTAGAAAGTACTGTTAACCAGGGGCTCAGTGAAGCTATGAATGAATTAG
ATGCTGTTCAGCGGGAATACCAACTAGTTGTGCAAACCACGACTGAAGAAAGACGAAAAGTGGGAAATAA
CTTGCAACGTCTGTTAGAGATGGTTGCTACACATGTTGGGTCTGTAGAGAAACATCTTGAGGAGCAGATT
GCTAAAGTTGATAGAGAATATGAAGAATGCATGTCAGAAGATCTCTCGGAAAATATTAAAGAGATTAGAG
ATAAGTATGAGAAGAAAGCTACTCTAATTAAGTCTTCTGAAGAAAAGGGTGGGCGCGCCGACCCAGCTTT
CTTGTACAAAGTGGTTGATATCCAGCACAGTGGCGGCCGCTCGACAATCAACCTCTGGATTACAAAATTT
GTGAAAGATTGACTGGTATTCTTAACTATGTTGCTCCTTTTACGCTATGTGGATACGCTGCTTTAATGCC
TTTGTATCATGCTATTGCTTCCCGTATGGCTTTCATTTTCTCCTCCTTGTATAAATCCTGGTTGCTGTCT
CTTTATGAGGAGTTGTGGCCCGTTGTCAGGCAACGTGGCGTGGTGTGCACTGTGTTTGCTGACGCAACCC
CCACTGGTTGGGGCATTGCCACCACCTGTCAGCTCCTTTCCGGGACTTTCGCTTTCCCCCTCCCTATTGC
CACGGCGGAACTCATCGCCGCCTGCCTTGCCCGCTGCTGGACAGGGGCTCGGCTGTTGGGCACTGACAAT
TCCGTGGTGTTGTCGGGGAAGCTGACGTCCTTTCCATGGCTGCTCGCCTGTGTTGCCACCTGGATTCTGC
GCGGGACGTCCTTCTGCTACGTCCCTTCGGCCCTCAATCCAGCGGACCTTCCTTCCCGCGGCCTGCTGCC
GGCTCTGCGGCCTCTTCCGCGTCTTCGCCTTCGCCCTCAGACGAGTCGGATCTCCCTTTGGGCCGCCTCC
CCGCCTGGAATTCTGCAGATATCCGGACTAGTGATCTCTCGAGGTTAACGAATTCTACCGGGTAGGGGAG
GCGCTTTTCCCAAGGCAGTCTGGAGCATGCGCTTTAGCAGCCCCGCTGGGCACTTGGCGCTACACAAGTG
GCCTCTGGCCTCGCACACATTCCACATCCACCGGTAGGCGCCAACCGGCTCCGTTCTTTGGTGGCCCCTT
CGCGCCACCTTCTACTCCTCCCCTAGTCAGGAAGTTCCCCCCCGCCCCGCAGCTCGCGTCGTGCAGGACG
TGACAAATGGAAGTAGCACGTCTCACTAGTCTCGTGCAGATGGACAGCACCGCTGAGCAATGGAAGCGGG
TAGGCCTTTGGGGCAGCGGCCAATAGCAGCTTTGCTCCTTCGCTTTCTGGGCTCAGAGGCTGGGAAGGGG
TGGGTCCGGGGGCGGGCTCAGGGGCGGGCTCAGGGGCGGGGCGGGCGCCCGAAGGTCCTCCGGAGGCCCG
GCATTCTGCACGCTTCAAAAGCGCACGTCTGCCGCGCTGTTCTCCTCTTCCTCATCTCCGGGCCTTTCGA
CCTGCATCCCGCCACCATGAAAAAGCCTGAACTCACCGCGACGTCTGTCGAGAAGTTTCTGATCGAAAAG
TTCGACAGCGTCTCCGACCTGATGCAGCTCTCGGAGGGCGAAGAATCTCGTGCTTTCAGCTTCGATGTAG
GAGGGCGTGGATATGTCCTGCGGGTAAATAGCTGCGCCGATGGTTTCTACAAAGATCGTTATGTTTATCG
GCACTTTGCATCGGCCGCGCTCCCGATTCCGGAAGTGCTTGACATTGGGGAATTCAGCGAGAGCCTGACC
TATTGCATCTCCCGCCGTGCACAGGGTGTCACGTTGCAAGACCTGCCTGAAACCGAACTGCCCGCTGTTC
TGCAGCCGGTCGCGGAGGCCATGGATGCGATCGCTGCGGCCGATCTTAGCCAGACGAGCGGGTTCGGCCC
ATTCGGACCGCAAGGAATCGGTCAATACACTACATGGCGTGATTTCATATGCGCGATTGCTGATCCCCAT
GTGTATCACTGGCAAACTGTGATGGACGACACCGTCAGTGCGTCCGTCGCGCAGGCTCTCGATGAGCTGA
TGCTTTGGGCCGAGGACTGCCCCGAAGTCCGGCACCTCGTGCACGCGGATTTCGGCTCCAACAATGTCCT
GACGGACAATGGCCGCATAACAGCGGTCATTGACTGGAGCGAGGCGATGTTCGGGGATTCCCAATACGAG
GTCGCCAACATCTTCTTCTGGAGGCCGTGGTTGGCTTGTATGGAGCAGCAGACGCGCTACTTCGAGCGGA
GGCATCCGGAGCTTGCAGGATCGCCGCGGCTCCGGGCGTATATGCTCCGCATTGGTCTTGACCAACTCTA
TCAGAGCTTGGTTGACGGCAATTTCGATGATGCAGCTTGGGCGCAGGGTCGATGCGACGCAATCGTCCGA
TCCGGAGCCGGGACTGTCGGGCGTACACAAATCGCCCGCAGAAGCGCGGCCGTCTGGACCGATGGCTGTG
TAGAAGTACTCGCCGATAGTGGAAACCGACGCCCCAGCACTCGTCCGAGGGCAAAGGAATAGAGTAGATG
CCGACCGAACAAGAGCTGATTTCGAGAACGCCTCAGCCAGCAACTCGCGCGAGCCTAGCAAGGCAAATGC
GAGAGAACGGCCTTACGCTTGGTGGCACAGTTCTCGTCCACAGTTCGCTAAGCTCGCTCGGCTGGGTCGC
GGGAGGGCCGGTCGCAGTGATTCAGGCCCTTCTGGATTGTGTTGGTCCCCAGGGCACGATTGTCATGCCC
ACGCACTCGGGTGATCTGACTGATCCCGCAGATTGGAGATCGCCGCCCGTGCCTGCCGATTGGGTGCAGA
TCCGTCGAGGGCCCGGTACCTTTAAGACCAATGACTTACAAGGCAGCTGTAGATCTTAGCCACTTTTTAA
AAGAAAAGGGGGGACTGGAAGGGCTAGCTCACTCCCAACGAAGACAAGATCTGCTTTTTGCTTGTACTGG
GTCTCTCTGGTTAGACCAGATCTGAGCCTGGGAGCTCTCTGGCTAACTAGGGAACCCACTGCTTAAGCCT
CAATAAAGCTTGCCTTGAGTGCTTCAAGTAGTGTGTGCCCGTCTGTTGTGTGACTCTGGTAACTAGAGAT
CCCTCAGACCCTTTTAGTCAGTGTGGAAAATCTCTAGCAGTAGTAGTTCATGTCATCTTATTATTCAGTA
TTTATAACTTGCAAAGAAATGAATATCAGAGAGTGAGAGGAACTTGTTTATTGCAGCTTATAATGGTTAC
AAATAAAGCAATAGCATCACAAATTTCACAAATAAAGCATTTTTTTCACTGCATTCTAGTTGTGGTTTGT
CCAAACTCATCAATGTATCTTATCATGTCTGGCTCTAGCTATCCCGCCCCTAACTCCGCCCATCCCGCCC
CTAACTCCGCCCAGTTCCGCCCATTCTCCGCCCCATGGCTGACTAATTTTTTTTATTTATGCAGAGGCCG
AGGCCGCCTCGGCCTCTGAGCTATTCCAGAAGTAGTGAGGAGGCTTTTTTGGAGGCCTAGGGACGTACCC
AATTCGCCCTATAGTGAGTCGTATTACGCGCGCTCACTGGCCGTCGTTTTACAACGTCGTGACTGGGAAA
ACCCTGGCGTTACCCAACTTAATCGCCTTGCAGCACATCCCCCTTTCGCCAGCTGGCGTAATAGCGAAGA
GGCCCGCACCGATCGCCCTTCCCAACAGTTGCGCAGCCTGAATGGCGAATGGG
[124 nt withheld, positions 5794-5917]
C
[91 nt withheld, positions 5919-6009]
A
[49 nt withheld, positions 6011-6059]
CCTTTGACGTTGGAGTCCACGTTCTTT
[37 nt withheld, positions 6087-6123]
ACCCTATCTCGGTCTATTCTTTTGATTTATAAGGGATTTTGCCGATTTCGGCCTATTGGTTAAAAAATGA
GCTGATTTAACAAAAATTTAACGCGAATTTTAACAAAATATTAACGCTTACAATTTAGGTGGCACTTTTC
GGGGAAATGTGCGCGGAACCCCTATTTGTTTATTTTTCTAAATACATTCAAATATGTATCCGCTCATGAG
ACAATAACCCTGATAAATGCTTCAATAATATTGAAAAAGGAAGAGTATGAGTATTCAACATTTCCGTGTC
GCCCTTATTCCCTTTTTTGCGGCATTTTGCCTTCCTGTTTTTGCTCACCCAGAAACGCTGGTGAAAGTAA
AAGATGCTGAAGATCAGTTGGGTGCACGAGTGGGTTACATCGAACTGGATCTCAACAGCGGTAAGATCCT
TGAGAGTTTTCGCCCCGAAGAACGTTTTCCAATGATGAGCACTTTTAAAGTTCTGCTATGTGGCGCGGTA
TTATCCCGTATTGACGCCGGGCAAGAGCAACTCGGTCGCCGCATACACTATTCTCAGAATGACTTGGTTG
AGTACTCACCAGTCACAGAAAAGCATCTTACGGATGGCATGACAGTAAGAGAATTATGCAGTGCTGCCAT
AACCATGAGTGATAACACTGCGGCCAACTTACTTCTGACAACGATCGGAGGACCGAAGGAGCTAACCGCT
TTTTTGCACAACATGGGGGATCATGTAACTCGCCTTGATCGTTGGGAACCGGAGCTGAATGAAGCCATAC
CAAACGACGAGCGTGACACCACGATGCCTGTAGCAATGGCAACAACGTTGCGCAAACTATTAACTGGCGA
ACTACTTACTCTAGCTTCCCGGCAACAATTAATAGACTGGATGGAGGCGGATAAAGTTGCAGGACCACTT
CTGCGCTCGGCCCTTCCGGCTGGCTGGTTTATTGCTGATAAATCTGGAGCCGGTGAGCGTGGGTCTCGCG
GTATCATTGCAGCACTGGGGCCAGATGGTAAGCCCTCCCGTATCGTAGTTATCTACACGACGGGGAGTCA
GGCAACTATGGATGAACGAAATAGACAGATCGCTGAGATAGGTGCCTCACTGATTAAGCATTGGTAACTG
TCAGACCAAGTTTACTCATATATACTTTAGATTGATTTAAAACTTCATTTTTAATTTAAAAGGATCTAGG
TGAAGATCCTTTTTGATAATCTCATGACCAAAATCCCTTAACGTGAGTTTTCGTTCCACTGAGCGTCAGA
CCCCGTAGAAAAGATCAAAGGATCTTCTTGAGATCCTTTTTTTCTGCGCGTAATCTGCTGCTTGCAAACA
AAAAAACCACCGCTACCAGCGGTGGTTTGTTTGCCGGATCAAGAGCTACCAACTCTTTTTCCGAAGGTAA
CTGGCTTCAGCAGAGCGCAGATACCAAATACTGTTCTTCTAGTGTAGCCGTAGTTAGGCCACCACTTCAA
GAACTCTGTAGCACCGCCTACATACCTCGCTCTGCTAATCCTGTTACCAGTGGCTGCTGCCAGTGGCGAT
AAGTCGTGTCTTACCGGGTTGGACTCAAGACGATAGTTACCGGATAAGGCGCAGCGGTCGGGCTGAACGG
GGGGTTCGTGCACACAGCCCAGCTTGGAGCGAACGACCTACACCGAACTGAGATACCTACAGCGTGAGCT
ATGAGAAAGCGCCACGCTTCCCGAAGGGAGAAAGGCGGACAGGTATCCGGTAAGCGGCAGGGTCGGAACA
GGAGAGCGCACGAGGGAGCTTCCAGGGGGAAACGCCTGGTATCTTTATAGTCCTGTCGGGTTTCGCCACC
TCTGACTTGAGCGTCGATTTTTGTGATGCTCGTCAGGGGGGCGGAGCCTATGGAAAAACGCCAGCAACGC
GGCCTTTTTACGGTTCCTGGCCTTTTGCTGGCCTTTTGCTCACATGTTCTTTCCTGCGTTATCCCCTGAT
TCTGTGGATAACCGTATTACCGCCTTTGAGTGAGCTGATACCGCTCGCCGCAGCCGAACGACCGAGCGCA
GCGAGTCAGTGAGCGAGGAAGCGGAAGAGCGCCCAATACGCAAACCGCCTCTCCCCGCGCGTTGGCCGAT
TCATTAATGCAGCTGGCACGACAGGTTTCCCGACTGGAAAGCGGGCAGTGAGCGCAACGCAATTAATGTG
AGTTAGCTCACTCATTAGGCACCCCAGGCTTTACACTTTATGCTTCCGGCTCGTATGTTGTGTGGAATTG
TGAGCGGATAACAATTTCACACAGGAAACAGCTATGACCATGATTACGCCAAGCGCGCAATTAACCCTCA
CTAAAGGGAACAAAAGCTGGAGCTGCAAGCTTAATGTAGTCTTATGCAATACTCTTGTAGTCTTGCAACA
TGGTAACGATGAGTTAGCAACATGCCTTACAAGGAGAGAAAAAGCACCGTGCATGCCGATTGGTGGAAGT
AAGGTGGTACGATCGTGCCTTATTAGGAAGGCAACAGACGGGTCTGACATGGATTGGACGAACCACTGAA
TTGCCGCATTGCAGAGATATTGTATTTAAGTGCCTAGCTCGATACATAAACGGGTCTCTCTGGTTAGACC
AGATCTGAGCCTGGGAGCTCTCTGGCTAACTAGGGAACCCACTGCTTAAGCCTCAATAAAGCTTGCCTTG
AGTGCTTCAAGTAGTGTGTGCCCGTCTGTTGTGTGACTCTGGTAACTAGAGATCCCTCAGACCCTTTTAG
TCAGTGTGGAAAATCTCTAGCAGTGGCGCCCGAACAGGGACTTGAAAGCGAAAGGGAAACCAGAGGAGCT
CTCTCGACGCAGGACTCGGCTTGCTGAAGCGCGCACGGCAAGAGGCGAGGGGCGGCGACTGGTGAGTACG
CCAAAAATTTTGACTAGCGGAGGCTAGAAGGAGAGAGATGGGTGCGAGAGCGTCAGTATTAAGCGGGGGA
GAATTAGATCGCGATGGGAAAAAATTCGGTTAAGGCCAGGGGGAAAGAAAAAATATAAATTAAAACATAT
AGTATGGGCAAGCAGGGAGCTAGAACGATTCGCAGTTAATCCTGGCCTGTTAGAAACATCAGAAGGCTGT
AGACAAATACTGGGACAGCTACAACCATCCCTTCAGACAGGATCAGAAGAACTTAGATCATTATATAATA
CAGTAGCAACCCTCTATTGTGTGCATCAAAGGATAGAGATAAAAGACACCAAGGAAGCTTTAGACAAGAT
AGAGGAAGAGCAAAACAAAAGTAAGACCACCGCACAGCAAGCGGCCGCTGATCTTCAGACCTGGAGGAGG
AGATATGAGGGACAATTGGAGAAGTGAATTATATAAATATAAAGTAGTAAAAATTGAACCATTAGGAGTA
GCACCCACCAAGGCAAAGAGAAGAGTGGTGCAGAGAGAAAAAAGAGCAGTGGGAATAGGAGCTTTGTTCC
TTGGGTTCTTGGGAGCAGCAGGAAGCACTATGGGCGCAGCGTCAATGACGCTGACGGTACAGGCCAGACA
ATTATTGTCTGGTATAGTGCAGCAGCAGAACAATTTGCTGAGGGCTATTGAGGCGCAACAGCATCTGTTG
CAACTCACAGTCTGGGGCATCAAGCAGCTCCAGGCAAGAATCCTGGCTGTGGAAAGATACCTAAAGGATC
AACAGCTCCTGGGGATTTGGGGTTGCTCTGGAAAACTCATTTGCACCACTGCTGTGCCTTGGAATGCTAG
TTGGAGTAATAAATCTCTGGAACAGATTTGGAATCACACGACCTGGATGGAGTGGGACAGAGAAATTAAC
AATTACACAAGCTTAATACACTCCTTAATTGAAGAATCGCAAAACCAGCAAGAAAAGAATGAACAAGAAT
TATTGGAATTAGATAAATGGGCAAGTTTGTGGAATTGGTTTAACATAACAAATTGGCTGTGGTATATAAA
ATTATTCATAATGATAGTAGGAGGCTTGGTAGGTTTAAGAATAGTTTTTGCTGTACTTTCTATAGTGAAT
AGAGTTAGGCAGGGATATTCACCATTATCGTTTCAGACCCACCTCCCAACCCCGAGGGGACCCGACAGGC
CCGAAGGAATAGAAGAAGAAGGTGGAGAGAGAGACAGAGACAGATCCATTCGATTAGTGAACGGATCTCG
ACGGTATCGGTTAACTTTTAAAAGAAAAGGGGGGATTGGGGGGTACAGTGCAGGGGAAAGAATAGTAGAC
ATAATAGCAACAGACATACAAACTAAAGAATTACAAAAACAAATTACAAAAATTCAAAATTTTATCGATC
ACGAGACTAGCCTCGAGTTTACT
